Addgene plasmid #198438: eZiPro W69F
Purpose: Activity/inhibition assays, 19F-NMR assignment
Depositing lab: Ute Hellmich & Tanja Schirmeister. Depositing organization: Johannes Gutenberg-Universitaet Mainz. Publication: The effects of allosteric and competitive inhibitors on ZIKV protease conformational dynamics explored through smFRET, nanoDSF, DSF, and (19)F NMR. Maus H, Hammerschmidt SJ, Hinze G, Barthels F, Perez Carrillo VH, Hellmich UA, Basche T, Schirmeister T. Eur J Med Chem. 2023 Oct 5;258:115573. doi: 10.1016/j.ejmech.2023.115573. Epub 2023 Jun 21. PubMed 37379675.
Backbone
  Vector backbone: pET11a
  Backbone manufacturer: MilliporeSigma (Novagen)
  Backbone size w/o insert (bp): 5677
  Vector type: Bacterial Expression
Growth in bacteria
  Bacterial resistance: Ampicillin, 100 μg/mL
  Growth temperature: 37°C
  Growth strain: DH5alpha
  Copy number: High Copy
Gene/Insert
  Gene/Insert name: enzymatically cleavable linked Zika virus NS2B-NS3 (alt name: enzymatically cleavable linked ZIKV NS2Bcf-NS3pro)
  Species: Zika Virus (KJ776791.2)
  Insert size (bp): 786
  Mutation: W69F
  Promoter: T7 promoter
  Tag / fusion protein: His6-TEV (N terminal on insert)
  Cloning method: Restriction Enzyme; 5′ cloning site NdeI (not destroyed); 3′ cloning site BamHI (not destroyed)
  Sequencing primers: 5′ T7 prom; 3′ T7 term
Terms and licenses: Academic/Nonprofit Terms; Industry Terms: Not Available to Industry
How to cite: eZiPro W69F was a gift from Ute Hellmich & Tanja Schirmeister (Addgene plasmid # 198438 ; http://n2t.net/addgene:198438 ; RRID:Addgene_198438)
