[The description below was written by a language model from this plasmid's Addgene catalogue record and pLannotate feature annotations shown in this document.]
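Description:
eZiPro W69F is a bacterial expression plasmid built on the pET11a backbone for producing a mutant Zika virus protease in E. coli. It is selected with ampicillin through the β-lactamase gene and replicates from a ColE1/pBR322-type origin. The feature table also shows the bom region and rop gene typical of pBR322-derived pET vectors, although the catalogue lists the plasmid as high copy. Several tetracycline-resistance fragments and the tet promoter are non-functional remnants of the pBR322 ancestry.

The 786 bp insert, cloned between NdeI and BamHI, encodes the "enzymatically cleavable linked" NS2B–NS3 construct: the NS2B cofactor region joined to the NS3 protease domain. The name implies that the protease can cleave the junction itself. It carries a W69F substitution and an N-terminal His6 tag followed by a TEV protease site, allowing affinity purification and later tag removal. Expression is driven by a T7 promoter with an adjacent lac operator and the T7 gene 10 ribosome binding site, and transcription ends at the T7 terminator. The plasmid-borne lacI gene supplies repressor, so expression is IPTG-inducible in hosts that provide T7 RNA polymerase.

The automated annotation matches the insert to the Zika polyprotein entry, but its accompanying text describes NS5. That text is generic to the polyprotein record and does not describe this NS2B–NS3 fragment. The short "SET1" hit after the insert is likely residual T7 gene 10-derived vector sequence rather than a fused tag.

The stated uses are protease activity and inhibition assays and 19F-NMR resonance assignment. Replacing a single tryptophan presumably helps attribute signals from fluorine-labelled residues in studies of inhibitor effects on protease conformational dynamics.
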