Features (pLannotate 1.2.2; 19 found; start..end, strand, type, name):
    104..208     +  promoter       AmpR promoter: bla
    209..1069    +  CDS            AmpR: β-lactamase; bla; confers resistance to ampicillin, carbenicillin, and related antibiotics
   1240..1828    +  rep_origin     ori: high-copy-number ColE1/pMB1/pBR322/pUC origin of replication
   2014..2153    -  misc_feature   bom: basis of mobility region from pBR322
   2255..2446    -  CDS            rop: Rop protein, which maintains plasmids at low copy number; rop
   2463..2843    +  CDS            YPB1_ECOLX: Protein predicted: Swiss-Prot protein existence level 4. From Escherichia coli.
   3085..3709    -  CDS            TcR (fragment): tetracycline efflux protein; tet; confers resistance to tetracycline
   3724..3745    -  protein_bind   CAP binding site: CAP binding activates transcription in the presence of cAMP. E. coli catabolite activator protein
   3758..4840    -  CDS            lacI: lac repressor; lacI; The lac repressor binds to the lac operator to inhibit transcription in E. coli. This inhibition can be relieved by adding lactose or isopropyl-β-D-thiogalactopyranoside (IPTG).
   4841..4918    -  promoter       lacI promoter: lacI
   4926..5205    -  CDS            TcR (fragment): tetracycline efflux protein; tet; confers resistance to tetracycline
   5227..5245    +  promoter       T7 promoter: promoter for bacteriophage T7 RNA polymerase
   5246..5270    +  protein_bind   lac operator: The lac repressor binds to the lac operator to inhibit transcription in E. coli. This inhibition can be relieved by adding lactose or isopropyl-β-D-thiogalactopyranoside (IPTG). lac repressor encoded by lacI
   5285..5307    +  RBS            RBS: efficient ribosome binding site from bacteriophage T7 gene 10 (Olins and Rangwala, 1989)
   5375..6088    +  CDS            POLG_ZIKVF (fragment): Experimental evidence at protein level: Swiss-Prot protein existence level 1. [RNA-directed RNA polymerase NS5]: Replicates the viral (+) and (-) RNA genome, and performs the capping of genomes in the cytoplasm (PubMed:30951555). Methylates viral RNA cap at guanine N-7 and ribose 2'-O positions. Once sufficient NS5 is expressed, binds to the cap-proximal structure and inhibits further translation of the viral genome (By similarity). Besides its role in RNA genome replication, also prevents the establishment of a cellular antiviral state by blocking the interferon-alpha/beta (IFN-alpha/beta) si
   6099..6148    +  CDS            SET1 (fragment): solubility-enhancement tag derived from T7 phage gene 10B
   6156..6203    +  terminator     T7 terminator: transcription terminator for bacteriophage T7 RNA polymerase
   6226..6330    -  CDS            TcR (fragment): tetracycline efflux protein; tet; confers resistance to tetracycline
   6378..6406    -  promoter       tet promoter: E. coli promoter for tetracycline efflux protein gene
>Addgene plasmid #198438 | eZiPro W69F | addgene full sequence | sequence record 389028 | Addgene NGS Result
TTCTTGAAGACGAAAGGGCCTCGTGATACGCCTATTTTTATAGGTTAATGTCATGATAATAATGGTTTCT
TAGACGTCAGGTGGCACTTTTCGGGGAAATGTGCGCGGAACCCCTATTTGTTTATTTTTCTAAATACATT
CAAATATGTATCCGCTCATGAGACAATAACCCTGATAAATGCTTCAATAATATTGAAAAAGGAAGAGTAT
GAGTATTCAACATTTCCGTGTCGCCCTTATTCCCTTTTTTGCGGCATTTTGCCTTCCTGTTTTTGCTCAC
CCAGAAACGCTGGTGAAAGTAAAAGATGCTGAAGATCAGTTGGGTGCACGAGTGGGTTACATCGAACTGG
ATCTCAACAGCGGTAAGATCCTTGAGAGTTTTCGCCCCGAAGAACGTTTTCCAATGATGAGCACTTTTAA
AGTTCTGCTATGTGGCGCGGTATTATCCCGTGTTGACGCCGGGCAAGAGCAACTCGGTCGCCGCATACAC
TATTCTCAGAATGACTTGGTTGAGTACTCACCAGTCACAGAAAAGCATCTTACGGATGGCATGACAGTAA
GAGAATTATGCAGTGCTGCCATAACCATGAGTGATAACACTGCGGCCAACTTACTTCTGACAACGATCGG
AGGACCGAAGGAGCTAACCGCTTTTTTGCACAACATGGGGGATCATGTAACTCGCCTTGATCGTTGGGAA
CCGGAGCTGAATGAAGCCATACCAAACGACGAGCGTGACACCACGATGCCTGCAGCAATGGCAACAACGT
TGCGCAAACTATTAACTGGCGAACTACTTACTCTAGCTTCCCGGCAACAATTAATAGACTGGATGGAGGC
GGATAAAGTTGCAGGACCACTTCTGCGCTCGGCCCTTCCGGCTGGCTGGTTTATTGCTGATAAATCTGGA
GCCGGTGAGCGTGGGTCTCGCGGTATCATTGCAGCACTGGGGCCAGATGGTAAGCCCTCCCGTATCGTAG
TTATCTACACGACGGGGAGTCAGGCAACTATGGATGAACGAAATAGACAGATCGCTGAGATAGGTGCCTC
ACTGATTAAGCATTGGTAACTGTCAGACCAAGTTTACTCATATATACTTTAGATTGATTTAAAACTTCAT
TTTTAATTTAAAAGGATCTAGGTGAAGATCCTTTTTGATAATCTCATGACCAAAATCCCTTAACGTGAGT
TTTCGTTCCACTGAGCGTCAGACCCCGTAGAAAAGATCAAAGGATCTTCTTGAGATCCTTTTTTTCTGCG
CGTAATCTGCTGCTTGCAAACAAAAAAACCACCGCTACCAGCGGTGGTTTGTTTGCCGGATCAAGAGCTA
CCAACTCTTTTTCCGAAGGTAACTGGCTTCAGCAGAGCGCAGATACCAAATACTGTCCTTCTAGTGTAGC
CGTAGTTAGGCCACCACTTCAAGAACTCTGTAGCACCGCCTACATACCTCGCTCTGCTAATCCTGTTACC
AGTGGCTGCTGCCAGTGGCGATAAGTCGTGTCTTACCGGGTTGGACTCAAGACGATAGTTACCGGATAAG
GCGCAGCGGTCGGGCTGAACGGGGGGTTCGTGCACACAGCCCAGCTTGGAGCGAACGACCTACACCGAAC
TGAGATACCTACAGCGTGAGCTATGAGAAAGCGCCACGCTTCCCGAAGGGAGAAAGGCGGACAGGTATCC
GGTAAGCGGCAGGGTCGGAACAGGAGAGCGCACGAGGGAGCTTCCAGGGGGAAACGCCTGGTATCTTTAT
AGTCCTGTCGGGTTTCGCCACCTCTGACTTGAGCGTCGATTTTTGTGATGCTCGTCAGGGGGGCGGAGCC
TATGGAAAAACGCCAGCAACGCGGCCTTTTTACGGTTCCTGGCCTTTTGCTGGCCTTTTGCTCACATGTT
CTTTCCTGCGTTATCCCCTGATTCTGTGGATAACCGTATTACCGCCTTTGAGTGAGCTGATACCGCTCGC
CGCAGCCGAACGACCGAGCGCAGCGAGTCAGTGAGCGAGGAAGCGGAAGAGCGCCTGATGCGGTATTTTC
TCCTTACGCATCTGTGCGGTATTTCACACCGCAATGGTGCACTCTCAGTACAATCTGCTCTGATGCCGCA
TAGTTAAGCCAGTATACACTCCGCTATCGCTACGTGACTGGGTCATGGCTGCGCCCCGACACCCGCCAAC
ACCCGCTGACGCGCCCTGACGGGCTTGTCTGCTCCCGGCATCCGCTTACAGACAAGCTGTGACCGTCTCC
GGGAGCTGCATGTGTCAGAGGTTTTCACCGTCATCACCGAAACGCGCGAGGCAGCTGCGGTAAAGCTCAT
CAGCGTGGTCGTGAAGCGATTCACAGATGTCTGCCTGTTCATCCGCGTCCAGCTCGTTGAGTTTCTCCAG
AAGCGTTAATGTCTGGCTTCTGATAAAGCGGGCCATGTTAAGGGCGGTTTTTTCCTGTTTGGTCACTGAT
GCCTCCGTGTAAGGGGGATTTCTGTTCATGGGGGTAATGATACCGATGAAACGAGAGAGGATGCTCACGA
TACGGGTTACTGATGATGAACATGCCCGGTTACTGGAACGTTGTGAGGGTAAACAACTGGCGGTATGGAT
GCGGCGGGACCAGAGAAAAATCACTCAGGGTCAATGCCAGCGCTTCGTTAATACAGATGTAGGTGTTCCA
CAGGGTAGCCAGCAGCATCCTGCGATGCAGATCCGGAACATAATGGTGCAGGGCGCTGACTTCCGCGTTT
CCAGACTTTACGAAACACGGAAACCGAAGACCATTCATGTTGTTGCTCAGGTCGCAGACGTTTTGCAGCA
GCAGTCGCTTCACGTTCGCTCGCGTATCGGTGATTCATTCTGCTAACCAGTAAGGCAACCCCGCCAGCCT
AGCCGGGTCCTCAACGACAGGAGCACGATCATGCGCACCCGTGGCCAGGACCCAACGCTGCCCGAGATGC
GCCGCGTGCGGCTGCTGGAGATGGCGGACGCGATGGATATGTTCTGCCAAGGGTTGGTTTGCGCATTCAC
AGTTCTCCGCAAGAATTGATTGGCTCCAATTCTTGGAGTGGTGAATCCGTTAGCGAGGTGCCGCCGGCTT
CCATTCAGGTCGAGGTGGCCCGGCTCCATGCACCGCGACGCAACGCGGGGAGGCAGACAAGGTATAGGGC
GGCGCCTACAATCCATGCCAACCCGTTCCATGTGCTCGCCGAGGCGGCATAAATCGCCGTGACGATCAGC
GGTCCAATGATCGAAGTTAGGCTGGTAAGAGCCGCGAGCGATCCTTGAAGCTGTCCCTGATGGTCGTCAT
CTACCTGCCTGGACAGCATGGCCTGCAACGCGGGCATCCCGATGCCGCCGGAAGCGAGAAGAATCATAAT
GGGGAAGGCCATCCAGCCTCGCGTCGCGAACGCCAGCAAGACGTAGCCCAGCGCGTCGGCCGCCATGCCG
GCGATAATGGCCTGCTTCTCGCCGAAACGTTTGGTGGCGGGACCAGTGACGAAGGCTTGAGCGAGGGCGT
GCAAGATTCCGAATACCGCAAGCGACAGGCCGATCATCGTCGCGCTCCAGCGAAAGCGGTCCTCGCCGAA
AATGACCCAGAGCGCTGCCGGCACCTGTCCTACGAGTTGCATGATAAAGAAGACAGTCATAAGTGCGGCG
ACGATAGTCATGCCCCGCGCCCACCGGAAGGAGCTGACTGGGTTGAAGGCTCTCAAGGGCATCGGTCGAG
ATCCCGGTGCCTAATGAGTGAGCTAACTTACATTAATTGCGTTGCGCTCACTGCCCGCTTTCCAGTCGGG
AAACCTGTCGTGCCAGCTGCATTAATGAATCGGCCAACGCGCGGGGAGAGGCGGTTTGCGTATTGGGCGC
CAGGGTGGTTTTTCTTTTCACCAGTGAGACGGGCAACAGCTGATTGCCCTTCACCGCCTGGCCCTGAGAG
AGTTGCAGCAAGCGGTCCACGCTGGTTTGCCCCAGCAGGCGAAAATCCTGTTTGATGGTGGTTAACGGCG
GGATATAACATGAGCTGTCTTCGGTATCGTCGTATCCCACTACCGAGATATCCGCACCAACGCGCAGCCC
GGACTCGGTAATGGCGCGCATTGCGCCCAGCGCCATCTGATCGTTGGCAACCAGCATCGCAGTGGGAACG
ATGCCCTCATTCAGCATTTGCATGGTTTGTTGAAAACCGGACATGGCACTCCAGTCGCCTTCCCGTTCCG
CTATCGGCTGAATTTGATTGCGAGTGAGATATTTATGCCAGCCAGCCAGACGCAGACGCGCCGAGACAGA
ACTTAATGGGCCCGCTAACAGCGCGATTTGCTGGTGACCCAATGCGACCAGATGCTCCACGCCCAGTCGC
GTACCGTCTTCATGGGAGAAAATAATACTGTTGATGGGTGTCTGGTCAGAGACATCAAGAAATAACGCCG
GAACATTAGTGCAGGCAGCTTCCACAGCAATGGCATCCTGGTCATCCAGCGGATAGTTAATGATCAGCCC
ACTGACGCGTTGCGCGAGAAGATTGTGCACCGCCGCTTTACAGGCTTCGACGCCGCTTCGTTCTACCATC
GACACCACCACGCTGGCACCCAGTTGATCGGCGCGAGATTTAATCGCCGCGACAATTTGCGACGGCGCGT
GCAGGGCCAGACTGGAGGTGGCAACGCCAATCAGCAACGACTGTTTGCCCGCCAGTTGTTGTGCCACGCG
GTTGGGAATGTAATTCAGCTCCGCCATCGCCGCTTCCACTTTTTCCCGCGTTTTCGCAGAAACGTGGCTG
GCCTGGTTCACCACGCGGGAAACGGTCTGATAAGAGACACCGGCATACTCTGCGACATCGTATAACGTTA
CTGGTTTCACATTCACCACCCTGAATTGACTCTCTTCCGGGCGCTATCATGCCATACCGCGAAAGGTTTT
GCGCCATTCGATGGTGTCCGGGATCTCGACGCTCTCCCTTATGCGACTCCTGCATTAGGAAGCAGCCCAG
TAGTAGGTTGAGGCCGTTGAGCACCGCCGCCGCAAGGAATGGTGCATGCAAGGAGATGGCGCCCAACAGT
CCCCCGGCCACGGGGCCTGCCACCATACCCACGCCGAAACAAGCGCTCATGAGCCCGAAGTGGCGAGCCC
GATCTTCCCCATCGGTGATGTCGGCGATATAGGCGCCAGCAACCGCACCTGTGGCGCCGGTGATGCCGGC
CACGATGCGTCCGGCGTAGAGGATCGAGATCTCGATCCCGCGAAATTAATACGACTCACTATAGGGGAAT
TGTGAGCGGATAACAATTCCCCTCTAGAAATAATTTTGTTTAACTTTAAGAAGGAGATATACATATGGGT
AGCAGCCATCATCATCATCACCACGGCAGCGAGAACCTGTACTTTCAAGGCAGCGACATGTATATCGAGC
GTGCGGGCGACATTACCTGGGAAAAGGATGCGGAAGTTACCGGTAACAGCCCGCGTCTGGATGTTGCGCT
GGACGAAAGCGGTGACTTCAGCCTGGTTGAAGACGATGGTCCGCCGATGCGTGAAAAAACCGGCAAACGC
AGCGGCGCGCTGTGGGACGTGCCGGCGCCGAAGGAAGTGAAAAAGGGCGAAACCACCGACGGTGTTTACC
GTGTGATGACCCGTCGTCTGCTGGGTAGCACCCAGGTTGGTGTTGGTGTGATGCAGGAAGGTGTTTTCCA
CACCATGTGGCACGTTACCAAGGGTAGCGCGCTGCGTAGCGGCGAAGGTCGTCTGGACCCGTATTTTGGT
GATGTTAAGCAGGACCTGGTTAGCTACTGCGGTCCGTGGAAACTGGACGCGGCGTGGGATGGTCACAGCG
AAGTGCAGCTGCTGGCGGTTCCGCCGGGTGAACGTGCGCGTAACATCCAGACCCTGCCGGGTATCTTCAA
AACCAAGGACGGCGATATTGGTGCGGTTGCGCTGGATTATCCGGCGGGCACCAGCGGTAGCCCGATTCTG
GACAAATGCGGCCGTGTTATTGGCCTGTACGGTAACGGCGTTGTGATCAAGAACGGTAGCTACGTTAGCG
CGATCACCCAGGGTCGTCGTGAGGAAGAAACCCCGGTGGAGTGCTTTGAACCGAGCATGCTGAAAAAATA
AGGATCCGGCTGCTAACAAAGCCCGAAAGGAAGCTGAGTTGGCTGCTGCCACCGCTGAGCAATAACTAGC
ATAACCCCTTGGGGCCTCTAAACGGGTCTTGAGGGGTTTTTTGCTGAAAGGAGGAACTATATCCGGATAT
CCCGCAAGAGGCCCGGCAGTACCGGCATAACCAAGCCTATGCCTACAGCATCCAGGGTGACGGTGCCGAG
GATGACGATGAGCGCATTGTTAGATTTCATACACGGTGCCTGAATGCGTTAGCAATTTAACTGTGATAAA
CTACCGCATTAAAGCTTATCGATGATAAGCTGTCAAACATGAGAA
